Addgene plasmid #109049: pXR001: EF1a-CasRx-2A-EGFP
Purpose: CasRx (NLS-RfxCas13d-NLS) with 2A-EGFP for RNA targeting
Depositing lab: Patrick Hsu. Depositing organization: Salk Institute for Biological Studies. Publication: Transcriptome Engineering with RNA-Targeting Type VI-D CRISPR Effectors. Konermann S, Lotfy P, Brideau NJ, Oki J, Shokhirev MN, Hsu PD. Cell. 2018 Mar 8. pii: S0092-8674(18)30207-1. doi: 10.1016/j.cell.2018.02.033. PubMed 29551272.
Backbone
  Vector backbone: lenti(AMP)
  Total vector size (bp): 12990
  Vector type: Mammalian Expression, Lentiviral, CRISPR
  Selectable markers: GFP
Growth in bacteria
  Bacterial resistance: Ampicillin, 100 μg/mL
  Growth temperature: 37°C
  Growth strain: NEB Stable
  Copy number: High Copy
Gene/Insert
  Gene/Insert name: CasRx (alt name: NLS-RfxCas13d-NLS)
  Species: H. sapiens (human); Ruminococcus flavefaciens XPD3002
  Insert size (bp): 3000
  Promoter: EF1A
  Tag / fusion protein: NLS (N terminal on insert); NLS (C terminal on insert); HA (C terminal on insert); 2A-eGFP (C terminal on backbone)
  Cloning method: Gibson Cloning
  Sequencing primers: 5′ ggatcttggttcattctcaagcctc
Terms and licenses: Academic/Nonprofit Terms; Industry Terms: Not Available to Industry
Depositor comments: Please note that this plasmid may undergo recombination. Addgene recommends screening at least 3-6 colonies upon receipt.
How to cite: pXR001: EF1a-CasRx-2A-EGFP was a gift from Patrick Hsu (Addgene plasmid # 109049 ; http://n2t.net/addgene:109049 ; RRID:Addgene_109049)
