[The description below was written by a language model from this plasmid's Addgene catalogue record, the feature table of its GenBank file and pLannotate feature annotations shown in this document.]
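Description:
pXR001: EF1a-CasRx-2A-EGFP is a roughly 13 kb lentiviral transfer plasmid for mammalian expression of CasRx, the nuclear-localised form of the RNA-targeting type VI-D CRISPR effector RfxCas13d from Ruminococcus flavefaciens XPD3002. It is maintained in E. coli through a high-copy ColE1/pUC-type origin with ampicillin resistance (AmpR), and also carries an f1 origin. The record warns that the plasmid may undergo recombination, as can happen with repeated LTR sequences. Outside the viral cassette, the backbone holds an SV40 promoter/origin and an EM7 promoter driving BleoR with an SV40 poly(A) signal. However, the catalogue lists only GFP as the marker for mammalian cells.

The viral portion begins with a CMV enhancer/promoter fused to a truncated HIV-1 5' LTR, which drives transcription of the genomic RNA in packaging cells. This is followed by the Psi packaging signal, the RRE for Rev-dependent nuclear export, and cPPT/CTS. An internal human EF-1α promoter, including its first intron, then drives a single open reading frame: SV40 NLS, RfxCas13d, a second SV40 NLS, an HA epitope tag, T2A and EGFP. Ribosomal skipping at T2A yields separate CasRx and EGFP proteins, so fluorescence marks expressing cells without a fusion to the effector. A WPRE downstream enhances transcript expression. The cassette ends in a second truncated LTR followed by a bGH poly(A) signal.

No guide RNA cassette is annotated, so targeting requires a guide supplied separately. The two feature tables describe the same sequence with different start coordinates. The stated purpose is RNA targeting in mammalian cells, by transfection or lentiviral transduction.
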