LOCUS       Exported 12990 bp ds-DNA circular SYN 12-MAY-2021
DEFINITION  CasRx (NLS-RfxCas13d-NLS) with 2A-EGFP for RNA targeting.
ACCESSION   .
VERSION     .
KEYWORDS    pXR001: EF1a-CasRx-2A-EGFP
SOURCE      synthetic DNA construct
  ORGANISM  synthetic DNA construct
REFERENCE   1 (bases 1 to 12990)
  AUTHORS   Konermann S, Lotfy P, Brideau NJ, Oki J, Shokhirev MN, Hsu PD
  TITLE     Transcriptome Engineering with RNA-Targeting Type VI-D CRISPR
            Effectors.
  JOURNAL   Cell. 2018 Mar 8. pii: S0092-8674(18)30207-1. doi:
            10.1016/j.cell.2018.02.033.
  PUBMED    29551272
REFERENCE   2 (bases 1 to 12990)
  AUTHORS   .
  TITLE     Direct Submission
  JOURNAL   Exported May 12, 2021 from SnapGene Server 1.1.58
            http://www.snapgene.com
FEATURES             Location/Qualifiers
     source          1..12990
                     /organism="synthetic DNA construct"
                     /mol_type="other DNA"
     primer_bind     complement(47..66)
                     /label=pRS-marker
                     /note="pRS vectors, use to sequence yeast selectable
                     marker"
     enhancer        238..617
                     /label=CMV enhancer
                     /note="human cytomegalovirus immediate early enhancer"
     promoter        619..817
                     /label=CMV promoter
                     /note="human cytomegalovirus (CMV) immediate early
                     promoter"
     primer_bind     772..792
                     /label=CMV-F
                     /note="Human CMV immediate early promoter, forward primer"
     LTR             835..1015
                     /label=5' LTR (truncated)
                     /note="truncated 5' long terminal repeat (LTR) from HIV-1"
     misc_feature    1062..1187
                     /label=HIV-1 Psi
                     /note="packaging signal of human immunodeficiency virus
                     type 1"
     misc_feature    1680..1913
                     /label=RRE
                     /note="The Rev response element (RRE) of HIV-1 allows for
                     Rev-dependent mRNA export from the nucleus to the
                     cytoplasm."
     CDS             2098..2142
                     /codon_start=1
                     /product="antigenic peptide corresponding to amino acids
                     655 to 669 of the HIV envelope protein gp41 (Lutje Hulsik
                     et al., 2013)"
                     /label=gp41 peptide
                     /note="recognized by the 2H10 single-chain llama nanobody"
                     /translation="KNEQELLELDKWASL"
     misc_feature    2440..2557
                     /label=cPPT/CTS
                     /note="central polypurine tract and central termination
                     sequence of HIV-1"
     promoter        2682..3859
                     /label=EF-1-alpha promoter
                     /note="strong constitutive promoter for human elongation
                     factor EF-1-alpha"
     intron          2913..3850
                     /label=EF-1-alpha intron A
                     /note="intron upstream of the start codon of human
                     EF-1-alpha"
     primer_bind     3807..3827
                     /label=EF1a-F
                     /note="Human elongation factor-1a promoter, forward primer"
     CDS             3878..3898
                     /codon_start=1
                     /product="nuclear localization signal of SV40 (simian virus
                     40) large T antigen"
                     /label=SV40 NLS
                     /translation="PKKKRKV"
     CDS             3908..6805
                     /codon_start=1
                     /product="RNA-targeting Type VI CRISPR protein from
                     Ruminococcus flavefaciens strain XPD3002 (Konermann et al.,
                     2018)"
                     /label=RfxCas13d
                     /translation="IEKKKSFAKGMGVKSTLVSGSKVYMTTFAEGSDARLEKIVEGDSI
                     RSVNEGEAFSAEMADKNAGYKIGNAKFSHPKGYAVVANNPLYTGPVQQDMLGLKETLEK
                     RYFGESADGNDNICIQVIHNILDIEKILAEYITNAAYAVNNISGLDKDIIGFGKFSTVY
                     TYDEFKDPEHHRAAFNNNDKLINAIKAQYDEFDNFLDNPRLGYFGQAFFSKEGRNYIIN
                     YGNECYDILALLSGLRHWVVHNNEEESRISRTWLYNLDKNLDNEYISTLNYLYDRITNE
                     LTNSFSKNSAANVNYIAETLGINPAEFAEQYFRFSIMKEQKNLGFNITKLREVMLDRKD
                     MSEIRKNHKVFDSIRTKVYTMMDFVIYRYYIEEDAKVAAANKSLPDNEKSLSEKDIFVI
                     NLRGSFNDDQKDALYYDEANRIWRKLENIMHNIKEFRGNKTREYKKKDAPRLPRILPAG
                     RDVSAFSKLMYALTMFLDGKEINDLLTTLINKFDNIQSFLKVMPLIGVNAKFVEEYAFF
                     KDSAKIADELRLIKSFARMGEPIADARRAMYIDAIRILGTNLSYDELKALADTFSLDEN
                     GNKLKKGKHGMRNFIINNVISNKRFHYLIRYGDPAHLHEIAKNEAVVKFVLGRIADIQK
                     KQGQNGKNQIDRYYETCIGKDKGKSVSEKVDALTKIITGMNYDQFDKKRSVIEDTGREN
                     AEREKFKKIISLYLTVIYHILKNIVNINARYVIGFHCVERDAQLYKEKGYDINLKKLEE
                     KGFSSVTKLCAGIDETAPDKRKDVEKEMAERAKESIDSLESANPKLYANYIKYSDEKKA
                     EEFTRQINREKAKTALNAYLRNTKWNVIIREDLLRIDNKTCTLFRNKAVHLEVARYVHA
                     YINDIAEVNSYFQLYHYIMQRIIMNERYEKSSGKVSEYFDAVNDEKKYNDRLLKLLCVP
                     FGYCIPRFKNLSIEALFDRNEAAKFDKEKKKVSGNS"
     CDS             6815..6835
                     /codon_start=1
                     /product="nuclear localization signal of SV40 (simian virus
                     40) large T antigen"
                     /label=SV40 NLS
                     /translation="PKKKRKV"
     CDS             6845..6871
                     /codon_start=1
                     /product="HA (human influenza hemagglutinin) epitope tag"
                     /label=HA
                     /translation="YPYDVPDYA"
     CDS             6887..6940
                     /codon_start=1
                     /product="2A peptide from Thosea asigna virus capsid
                     protein"
                     /label=T2A
                     /note="Eukaryotic ribosomes fail to insert a peptide bond
                     between the Gly and Pro residues, yielding separate
                     polypeptides."
                     /translation="EGRGSLLTCGDVEENPGP"
     CDS             6941..7657
                     /codon_start=1
                     /product="the original enhanced GFP (Yang et al., 1996)"
                     /label=EGFP
                     /note="mammalian codon-optimized"
                     /translation="VSKGEELFTGVVPILVELDGDVNGHKFSVSGEGEGDATYGKLTLK
                     FICTTGKLPVPWPTLVTTLTYGVQCFSRYPDHMKQHDFFKSAMPEGYVQERTIFFKDDG
                     NYKTRAEVKFEGDTLVNRIELKGIDFKEDGNILGHKLEYNYNSHNVYIMADKQKNGIKV
                     NFKIRHNIEDGSVQLADHYQQNTPIGDGPVLLPDNHYLSTQSALSKDPNEKRDHMVLLE
                     FVTAAGITLGMDELYK"
     CDS             6941..7654
                     /codon_start=1
                     /product="enhanced GFP"
                     /label=EGFP
                     /translation="VSKGEELFTGVVPILVELDGDVNGHKFSVSGEGEGDATYGKLTLK
                     FICTTGKLPVPWPTLVTTLTYGVQCFSRYPDHMKQHDFFKSAMPEGYVQERTIFFKDDG
                     NYKTRAEVKFEGDTLVNRIELKGIDFKEDGNILGHKLEYNYNSHNVYIMADKQKNGIKV
                     NFKIRHNIEDGSVQLADHYQQNTPIGDGPVLLPDNHYLSTQSALSKDPNEKRDHMVLLE
                     FVTAAGITLGMDELYK"
     primer_bind     complement(6983..7004)
                     /label=EGFP-N
                     /note="EGFP, reverse primer"
     primer_bind     complement(7244..7263)
                     /label=EXFP-R
                     /note="For distinguishing EGFP variants, reverse primer"
     primer_bind     7591..7612
                     /label=EGFP-C
                     /note="EGFP, forward primer"
     misc_feature    7682..8270
                     /label=WPRE
                     /note="woodchuck hepatitis virus posttranscriptional
                     regulatory element"
     primer_bind     complement(7735..7755)
                     /label=WPRE-R
                     /note="WPRE, reverse primer"
     CDS             complement(8153..8164)
                     /codon_start=1
                     /product="Factor Xa recognition and cleavage site"
                     /label=Factor Xa site
                     /translation="IEGR"
     primer_bind     complement(8273..8289)
                     /label=KS primer
                     /note="common sequencing primer, one of multiple similar
                     variants"
     primer_bind     complement(8274..8290)
                     /label=pBluescriptKS
                     /note="For pBluescript vector"
     LTR             8795..8975
                     /label=5' LTR (truncated)
                     /note="truncated 5' long terminal repeat (LTR) from HIV-1"
     primer_bind     complement(9001..9018)
                     /label=BGH-rev
                     /note="Bovine growth hormone terminator, reverse primer.
                     Also called BGH reverse"
     polyA_signal    9007..9231
                     /label=bGH poly(A) signal
                     /note="bovine growth hormone polyadenylation signal"
     rep_origin      9277..9705
                     /direction=RIGHT
                     /label=f1 ori
                     /note="f1 bacteriophage origin of replication; arrow
                     indicates direction of (+) strand synthesis"
     primer_bind     complement(9364..9383)
                     /label=F1ori-R
                     /note="F1 origin, reverse primer"
     primer_bind     9574..9595
                     /label=F1ori-F
                     /note="F1 origin, forward primer"
     primer_bind     complement(9714..9734)
                     /label=pBABE 3'
                     /note="SV40 enhancer, reverse primer for pBABE vectors"
     promoter        9719..10048
                     /label=SV40 promoter
                     /note="SV40 enhancer and early promoter"
     rep_origin      9899..10034
                     /label=SV40 ori
                     /note="SV40 origin of replication"
     primer_bind     9961..9980
                     /label=SV40pro-F
                     /note="SV40 promoter/origin, forward primer"
     promoter        10096..10143
                     /label=EM7 promoter
                     /note="synthetic bacterial promoter "
     CDS             10162..10536
                     /codon_start=1
                     /gene="Sh ble from Streptoalloteichus hindustanus"
                     /product="antibiotic-binding protein"
                     /label=BleoR
                     /note="confers resistance to bleomycin, phleomycin, and
                     Zeocin(TM)"
                     /translation="MAKLTSAVPVLTARDVAGAVEFWTDRLGFSRDFVEDDFAGVVRDD
                     VTLFISAVQDQVVPDNTLAWVWVRGLDELYAEWSEVVSTNFRDASGPAMTEIGEQPWGR
                     EFALRDPAGNCVHFVAEEQD"
     polyA_signal    10666..10787
                     /label=SV40 poly(A) signal
                     /note="SV40 polyadenylation signal"
     primer_bind     complement(10703..10722)
                     /label=SV40pA-R
                     /note="SV40 polyA, reverse primer"
     primer_bind     10757..10776
                     /label=EBV-rev
                     /note="SV40 polyA terminator, reverse primer"
     primer_bind     complement(10836..10852)
                     /label=M13 rev
                     /note="common sequencing primer, one of multiple similar
                     variants"
     primer_bind     complement(10836..10852)
                     /label=M13 Reverse
                     /note="In lacZ gene. Also called M13-rev"
     primer_bind     complement(10849..10871)
                     /label=M13/pUC Reverse
                     /note="In lacZ gene"
     protein_bind    10860..10876
                     /label=lac operator
                     /bound_moiety="lac repressor encoded by lacI"
                     /note="The lac repressor binds to the lac operator to
                     inhibit transcription in E. coli. This inhibition can be
                     relieved by adding lactose or
                     isopropyl-beta-D-thiogalactopyranoside (IPTG)."
     promoter        complement(10884..10914)
                     /label=lac promoter
                     /note="promoter for the E. coli lac operon"
     protein_bind    10929..10950
                     /label=CAP binding site
                     /bound_moiety="E. coli catabolite activator protein"
                     /note="CAP binding activates transcription in the presence
                     of cAMP."
     primer_bind     complement(11067..11084)
                     /label=L4440
                     /note="L4440 vector, forward primer"
     rep_origin      complement(11238..11826)
                     /direction=LEFT
                     /label=ori
                     /note="high-copy-number ColE1/pMB1/pBR322/pUC origin of
                     replication"
     primer_bind     complement(11318..11337)
                     /label=pBR322ori-F
                     /note="pBR322 origin, forward primer"
     CDS             complement(11997..12857)
                     /codon_start=1
                     /gene="bla"
                     /product="beta-lactamase"
                     /label=AmpR
                     /note="confers resistance to ampicillin, carbenicillin, and
                     related antibiotics"
                     /translation="MSIQHFRVALIPFFAAFCLPVFAHPETLVKVKDAEDQLGARVGYI
                     ELDLNSGKILESFRPEERFPMMSTFKVLLCGAVLSRIDAGQEQLGRRIHYSQNDLVEYS
                     PVTEKHLTDGMTVRELCSAAITMSDNTAANLLLTTIGGPKELTAFLHNMGDHVTRLDRW
                     EPELNEAIPNDERDTTMPVAMATTLRKLLTGELLTLASRQQLIDWMEADKVAGPLLRSA
                     LPAGWFIADKSGAGERGSRGIIAALGPDGKPSRIVVIYTTGSQATMDERNRQIAEIGAS
                     LIKHW"
     primer_bind     12620..12639
                     /label=Amp-R
                     /note="Ampicillin resistance gene, reverse primer"
     promoter        complement(12858..12962)
                     /gene="bla"
                     /label=AmpR promoter
ORIGIN
        1 gtcgacggat cgggagatct cccgatcccc tatggtgcac tctcagtaca atctgctctg
       61 atgccgcata gttaagccag tatctgctcc ctgcttgtgt gttggaggtc gctgagtagt
      121 gcgcgagcaa aatttaagct acaacaaggc aaggcttgac cgacaattgc atgaagaatc
      181 tgcttagggt taggcgtttt gcgctgcttc gcgatgtacg ggccagatat acgcgttgac
      241 attgattatt gactagttat taatagtaat caattacggg gtcattagtt catagcccat
      301 atatggagtt ccgcgttaca taacttacgg taaatggccc gcctggctga ccgcccaacg
      361 acccccgccc attgacgtca ataatgacgt atgttcccat agtaacgcca atagggactt
      421 tccattgacg tcaatgggtg gagtatttac ggtaaactgc ccacttggca gtacatcaag
      481 tgtatcatat gccaagtacg ccccctattg acgtcaatga cggtaaatgg cccgcctggc
      541 attatgccca gtacatgacc ttatgggact ttcctacttg gcagtacatc tacgtattag
      601 tcatcgctat taccatggtg atgcggtttt ggcagtacat caatgggcgt ggatagcggt
      661 ttgactcacg gggatttcca agtctccacc ccattgacgt caatgggagt ttgttttggc
      721 accaaaatca acgggacttt ccaaaatgtc gtaacaactc cgccccattg acgcaaatgg
      781 gcggtaggcg tgtacggtgg gaggtctata taagcagcgc gttttgcctg tactgggtct
      841 ctctggttag accagatctg agcctgggag ctctctggct aactagggaa cccactgctt
      901 aagcctcaat aaagcttgcc ttgagtgctt caagtagtgt gtgcccgtct gttgtgtgac
      961 tctggtaact agagatccct cagacccttt tagtcagtgt ggaaaatctc tagcagtggc
     1021 gcccgaacag ggacttgaaa gcgaaaggga aaccagagga gctctctcga cgcaggactc
     1081 ggcttgctga agcgcgcacg gcaagaggcg aggggcggcg actggtgagt acgccaaaaa
     1141 ttttgactag cggaggctag aaggagagag atgggtgcga gagcgtcagt attaagcggg
     1201 ggagaattag atcgcgatgg gaaaaaattc ggttaaggcc agggggaaag aaaaaatata
     1261 aattaaaaca tatagtatgg gcaagcaggg agctagaacg attcgcagtt aatcctggcc
     1321 tgttagaaac atcagaaggc tgtagacaaa tactgggaca gctacaacca tcccttcaga
     1381 caggatcaga agaacttaga tcattatata atacagtagc aaccctctat tgtgtgcatc
     1441 aaaggataga gataaaagac accaaggaag ctttagacaa gatagaggaa gagcaaaaca
     1501 aaagtaagac caccgcacag caagcggccg ctgatcttca gacctggagg aggagatatg
     1561 agggacaatt ggagaagtga attatataaa tataaagtag taaaaattga accattagga
     1621 gtagcaccca ccaaggcaaa gagaagagtg gtgcagagag aaaaaagagc agtgggaata
     1681 ggagctttgt tccttgggtt cttgggagca gcaggaagca ctatgggcgc agcgtcaatg
     1741 acgctgacgg tacaggccag acaattattg tctggtatag tgcagcagca gaacaatttg
     1801 ctgagggcta ttgaggcgca acagcatctg ttgcaactca cagtctgggg catcaagcag
     1861 ctccaggcaa gaatcctggc tgtggaaaga tacctaaagg atcaacagct cctggggatt
     1921 tggggttgct ctggaaaact catttgcacc actgctgtgc cttggaatgc tagttggagt
     1981 aataaatctc tggaacagat ttggaatcac acgacctgga tggagtggga cagagaaatt
     2041 aacaattaca caagcttaat acactcctta attgaagaat cgcaaaacca gcaagaaaag
     2101 aatgaacaag aattattgga attagataaa tgggcaagtt tgtggaattg gtttaacata
     2161 acaaattggc tgtggtatat aaaattattc ataatgatag taggaggctt ggtaggttta
     2221 agaatagttt ttgctgtact ttctatagtg aatagagtta ggcagggata ttcaccatta
     2281 tcgtttcaga cccacctccc aaccccgagg ggacccgaca ggcccgaagg aatagaagaa
     2341 gaaggtggag agagagacag agacagatcc attcgattag tgaacggatc ggcactgcgt
     2401 gcgccaattc tgcagacaaa tggcagtatt catccacaat tttaaaagaa aaggggggat
     2461 tggggggtac agtgcagggg aaagaatagt agacataata gcaacagaca tacaaactaa
     2521 agaattacaa aaacaaatta caaaaattca aaattttcgg gtttattaca gggacagcag
     2581 agatccagtt tggttaatta atgcaaagat ggataaagtt ttaaacagag aggaatcttt
     2641 gcagctaatg gaccttctag gtcttgaaag gagtgggaat tggctccggt gcccgtcagt
     2701 gggcagagcg cacatcgccc acagtccccg agaagttggg gggaggggtc ggcaattgaa
     2761 ccggtgccta gagaaggtgg cgcggggtaa actgggaaag tgatgtcgtg tactggctcc
     2821 gcctttttcc cgagggtggg ggagaaccgt atataagtgc agtagtcgcc gtgaacgttc
     2881 tttttcgcaa cgggtttgcc gccagaacac aggtaagtgc cgtgtgtggt tcccgcgggc
     2941 ctggcctctt tacgggttat ggcccttgcg tgccttgaat tacttccact ggctgcagta
     3001 cgtgattctt gatcccgagc ttcgggttgg aagtgggtgg gagagttcga ggccttgcgc
     3061 ttaaggagcc ccttcgcctc gtgcttgagt tgaggcctgg cctgggcgct ggggccgccg
     3121 cgtgcgaatc tggtggcacc ttcgcgcctg tctcgctgct ttcgataagt ctctagccat
     3181 ttaaaatttt tgatgacctg ctgcgacgct ttttttctgg caagatagtc ttgtaaatgc
     3241 gggccaagat ctgcacactg gtatttcggt ttttggggcc gcgggcggcg acggggcccg
     3301 tgcgtcccag cgcacatgtt cggcgaggcg gggcctgcga gcgcggccac cgagaatcgg
     3361 acgggggtag tctcaagctg gccggcctgc tctggtgcct ggcctcgcgc cgccgtgtat
     3421 cgccccgccc tgggcggcaa ggctggcccg gtcggcacca gttgcgtgag cggaaagatg
     3481 gccgcttccc ggccctgctg cagggagctc aaaatggagg acgcggcgct cgggagagcg
     3541 ggcgggtgag tcacccacac aaaggaaaag ggcctttccg tcctcagccg tcgcttcatg
     3601 tgactccacg gagtaccggg cgccgtccag gcacctcgat tagttctcga gcttttggag
     3661 tacgtcgtct ttaggttggg gggaggggtt ttatgcgatg gagtttcccc acactgagtg
     3721 ggtggagact gaagttaggc cagcttggca cttgatgtaa ttctccttgg aatttgccct
     3781 ttttgagttt ggatcttggt tcattctcaa gcctcagaca gtggttcaaa gtttttttct
     3841 tccatttcag gtgtcgtgac gtacggccac catgagcccc aagaagaaga gaaaggtgga
     3901 ggccagcatc gaaaaaaaaa agtccttcgc caagggcatg ggcgtgaagt ccacactcgt
     3961 gtccggctcc aaagtgtaca tgacaacctt cgccgaaggc agcgacgcca ggctggaaaa
     4021 gatcgtggag ggcgacagca tcaggagcgt gaatgagggc gaggccttca gcgctgaaat
     4081 ggccgataaa aacgccggct ataagatcgg caacgccaaa ttcagccatc ctaagggcta
     4141 cgccgtggtg gctaacaacc ctctgtatac aggacccgtc cagcaggata tgctcggcct
     4201 gaaggaaact ctggaaaaga ggtacttcgg cgagagcgct gatggcaatg acaatatttg
     4261 tatccaggtg atccataaca tcctggacat tgaaaaaatc ctcgccgaat acattaccaa
     4321 cgccgcctac gccgtcaaca atatctccgg cctggataag gacattattg gattcggcaa
     4381 gttctccaca gtgtatacct acgacgaatt caaagacccc gagcaccata gggccgcttt
     4441 caacaataac gataagctca tcaacgccat caaggcccag tatgacgagt tcgacaactt
     4501 cctcgataac cccagactcg gctatttcgg ccaggccttt ttcagcaagg agggcagaaa
     4561 ttacatcatc aattacggca acgaatgcta tgacattctg gccctcctga gcggactgag
     4621 gcactgggtg gtccataaca acgaagaaga gtccaggatc tccaggacct ggctctacaa
     4681 cctcgataag aacctcgaca acgaatacat ctccaccctc aactacctct acgacaggat
     4741 caccaatgag ctgaccaact ccttctccaa gaactccgcc gccaacgtga actatattgc
     4801 cgaaactctg ggaatcaacc ctgccgaatt cgccgaacaa tatttcagat tcagcattat
     4861 gaaagagcag aaaaacctcg gattcaatat caccaagctc agggaagtga tgctggacag
     4921 gaaggatatg tccgagatca ggaaaaatca taaggtgttc gactccatca ggaccaaggt
     4981 ctacaccatg atggactttg tgatttatag gtattacatc gaagaggatg ccaaggtggc
     5041 tgccgccaat aagtccctcc ccgataatga gaagtccctg agcgagaagg atatctttgt
     5101 gattaacctg aggggctcct tcaacgacga ccagaaggat gccctctact acgatgaagc
     5161 taatagaatt tggagaaagc tcgaaaatat catgcacaac atcaaggaat ttaggggaaa
     5221 caagacaaga gagtataaga agaaggacgc ccctagactg cccagaatcc tgcccgctgg
     5281 ccgtgatgtt tccgccttca gcaaactcat gtatgccctg accatgttcc tggatggcaa
     5341 ggagatcaac gacctcctga ccaccctgat taataaattc gataacatcc agagcttcct
     5401 gaaggtgatg cctctcatcg gagtcaacgc taagttcgtg gaggaatacg cctttttcaa
     5461 agactccgcc aagatcgccg atgagctgag gctgatcaag tccttcgcta gaatgggaga
     5521 acctattgcc gatgccagga gggccatgta tatcgacgcc atccgtattt taggaaccaa
     5581 cctgtcctat gatgagctca aggccctcgc cgacaccttt tccctggacg agaacggaaa
     5641 caagctcaag aaaggcaagc acggcatgag aaatttcatt attaataacg tgatcagcaa
     5701 taaaaggttc cactacctga tcagatacgg tgatcctgcc cacctccatg agatcgccaa
     5761 aaacgaggcc gtggtgaagt tcgtgctcgg caggatcgct gacatccaga aaaaacaggg
     5821 ccagaacggc aagaaccaga tcgacaggta ctacgaaact tgtatcggaa aggataaggg
     5881 caagagcgtg agcgaaaagg tggacgctct cacaaagatc atcaccggaa tgaactacga
     5941 ccaattcgac aagaaaagga gcgtcattga ggacaccggc agggaaaacg ccgagaggga
     6001 gaagtttaaa aagatcatca gcctgtacct caccgtgatc taccacatcc tcaagaatat
     6061 tgtcaatatc aacgccaggt acgtcatcgg attccattgc gtcgagcgtg atgctcaact
     6121 gtacaaggag aaaggctacg acatcaatct caagaaactg gaagagaagg gattcagctc
     6181 cgtcaccaag ctctgcgctg gcattgatga aactgccccc gataagagaa aggacgtgga
     6241 aaaggagatg gctgaaagag ccaaggagag cattgacagc ctcgagagcg ccaaccccaa
     6301 gctgtatgcc aattacatca aatacagcga cgagaagaaa gccgaggagt tcaccaggca
     6361 gattaacagg gagaaggcca aaaccgccct gaacgcctac ctgaggaaca ccaagtggaa
     6421 tgtgatcatc agggaggacc tcctgagaat tgacaacaag acatgtaccc tgttcagaaa
     6481 caaggccgtc cacctggaag tggccaggta tgtccacgcc tatatcaacg acattgccga
     6541 ggtcaattcc tacttccaac tgtaccatta catcatgcag agaattatca tgaatgagag
     6601 gtacgagaaa agcagcggaa aggtgtccga gtacttcgac gctgtgaatg acgagaagaa
     6661 gtacaacgat aggctcctga aactgctgtg tgtgcctttc ggctactgta tccccaggtt
     6721 taagaacctg agcatcgagg ccctgttcga taggaacgag gccgccaagt tcgacaagga
     6781 gaaaaagaag gtgtccggca attccggatc cggacctaag aaaaagagga aggtggcggc
     6841 cgcttaccca tacgatgttc cagattacgc tgctagcggc agtggagagg gcagaggaag
     6901 tctgctaaca tgcggtgacg tcgaggagaa tcctggccca gtgagcaagg gcgaggagct
     6961 gttcaccggg gtggtgccca tcctggtcga gctggacggc gacgtaaacg gccacaagtt
     7021 cagcgtgtcc ggcgagggcg agggcgatgc cacctacggc aagctgaccc tgaagttcat
     7081 ctgcaccacc ggcaagctgc ccgtgccctg gcccaccctc gtgaccaccc tgacctacgg
     7141 cgtgcagtgc ttcagccgct accccgacca catgaagcag cacgacttct tcaagtccgc
     7201 catgcccgaa ggctacgtcc aggagcgcac catcttcttc aaggacgacg gcaactacaa
     7261 gacccgcgcc gaggtgaagt tcgagggcga caccctggtg aaccgcatcg agctgaaggg
     7321 catcgacttc aaggaggacg gcaacatcct ggggcacaag ctggagtaca actacaacag
     7381 ccacaacgtc tatatcatgg ccgacaagca gaagaacggc atcaaggtga acttcaagat
     7441 ccgccacaac atcgaggacg gcagcgtgca gctcgccgac cactaccagc agaacacccc
     7501 catcggcgac ggccccgtgc tgctgcccga caaccactac ctgagcaccc agtccgccct
     7561 gagcaaagac cccaacgaga agcgcgatca catggtcctg ctggagttcg tgaccgccgc
     7621 cgggatcact ctcggcatgg acgagctgta caagtaagaa ttcgatatca agcttatcga
     7681 taatcaacct ctggattaca aaatttgtga aagattgact ggtattctta actatgttgc
     7741 tccttttacg ctatgtggat acgctgcttt aatgcctttg tatcatgcta ttgcttcccg
     7801 tatggctttc attttctcct ccttgtataa atcctggttg ctgtctcttt atgaggagtt
     7861 gtggcccgtt gtcaggcaac gtggcgtggt gtgcactgtg tttgctgacg caacccccac
     7921 tggttggggc attgccacca cctgtcagct cctttccggg actttcgctt tccccctccc
     7981 tattgccacg gcggaactca tcgccgcctg ccttgcccgc tgctggacag gggctcggct
     8041 gttgggcact gacaattccg tggtgttgtc ggggaaatca tcgtcctttc cttggctgct
     8101 cgcctgtgtt gccacctgga ttctgcgcgg gacgtccttc tgctacgtcc cttcggccct
     8161 caatccagcg gaccttcctt cccgcggcct gctgccggct ctgcggcctc ttccgcgtct
     8221 tcgccttcgc cctcagacga gtcggatctc cctttgggcc gcctccccgc atcgataccg
     8281 tcgacctcga gacctagaaa aacatggagc aatcacaagt agcaatacag cagctaccaa
     8341 tgctgattgt gcctggctag aagcacaaga ggaggaggag gtgggttttc cagtcacacc
     8401 tcaggtacct ttaagaccaa tgacttacaa ggcagctgta gatcttagcc actttttaaa
     8461 agaaaagggg ggactggaag ggctaattca ctcccaacga agacaagata tccttgatct
     8521 gtggatctac cacacacaag gctacttccc tgattggcag aactacacac cagggccagg
     8581 gatcagatat ccactgacct ttggatggtg ctacaagcta gtaccagttg agcaagagaa
     8641 ggtagaagaa gccaatgaag gagagaacac ccgcttgtta caccctgtga gcctgcatgg
     8701 gatggatgac ccggagagag aagtattaga gtggaggttt gacagccgcc tagcatttca
     8761 tcacatggcc cgagagctgc atccggactg tactgggtct ctctggttag accagatctg
     8821 agcctgggag ctctctggct aactagggaa cccactgctt aagcctcaat aaagcttgcc
     8881 ttgagtgctt caagtagtgt gtgcccgtct gttgtgtgac tctggtaact agagatccct
     8941 cagacccttt tagtcagtgt ggaaaatctc tagcagggcc cgtttaaacc cgctgatcag
     9001 cctcgactgt gccttctagt tgccagccat ctgttgtttg cccctccccc gtgccttcct
     9061 tgaccctgga aggtgccact cccactgtcc tttcctaata aaatgaggaa attgcatcgc
     9121 attgtctgag taggtgtcat tctattctgg ggggtggggt ggggcaggac agcaaggggg
     9181 aggattggga agacaatagc aggcatgctg gggatgcggt gggctctatg gcttctgagg
     9241 cggaaagaac cagctggggc tctagggggt atccccnnnn nnnnnnnnnn nnnnnnnnnn
     9301 nnnnnnnnnn nnnnnnnnnn nnnnnnnnnn nnnnnnnnnn nnnnnnnnnn nnnnnnnnnn
     9361 nnnnnnnnnn nnnnnnnnnn nnnnnnnnnn nnnnnnnnnn cnnnnnnnnn nnnnnnnnnn
     9421 nnnnnnnnnn nnnnnnnnnn nnnnnnnnnn nnnnnnnnnn nnnnnnnnnn nnnnnnnnnn
     9481 nnnnnnnnnn nnannnnnnn nnnnnnnnnn nnnnnnnnnn nnnnnnnnnn nnnnnnnnnn
     9541 nncctttgac gttggagtcc acgttcttta atagtggact cttgttccaa actggaacaa
     9601 cactcaaccc tatctcggtc tattcttttg atttataagg gattttgccg atttcggcct
     9661 attggttaaa aaatgagctg atttaacaaa aatttaacgc gaattaattc tgtggaatgt
     9721 gtgtcagtta gggtgtggaa agtccccagg ctccccagca ggcagaagta tgcaaagcat
     9781 gcatctcaat tagtcagcaa ccaggtgtgg aaagtcccca ggctccccag caggcagaag
     9841 tatgcaaagc atgcatctca attagtcagc aaccatagtc ccgcccctaa ctccgcccat
     9901 cccgccccta actccgccca gttccgccca ttctccgccc catggctgac taattttttt
     9961 tatttatgca gaggccgagg ccgcctctgc ctctgagcta ttccagaagt agtgaggagg
    10021 cttttttgga ggcctaggct tttgcaaaaa gctcccggga gcttgtatat ccattttcgg
    10081 atctgatcag cacgtgttga caattaatca tcggcatagt atatcggcat agtataatac
    10141 gacaaggtga ggaactaaac catggccaag ttgaccagtg ccgttccggt gctcaccgcg
    10201 cgcgacgtcg ccggagcggt cgagttctgg accgaccggc tcgggttctc ccgggacttc
    10261 gtggaggacg acttcgccgg tgtggtccgg gacgacgtga ccctgttcat cagcgcggtc
    10321 caggaccagg tggtgccgga caacaccctg gcctgggtgt gggtgcgcgg cctggacgag
    10381 ctgtacgccg agtggtcgga ggtcgtgtcc acgaacttcc gggacgcctc cgggccggcc
    10441 atgaccgaga tcggcgagca gccgtggggg cgggagttcg ccctgcgcga cccggccggc
    10501 aactgcgtgc acttcgtggc cgaggagcag gactgacacg tgctacgaga tttcgattcc
    10561 accgccgcct tctatgaaag gttgggcttc ggaatcgttt tccgggacgc cggctggatg
    10621 atcctccagc gcggggatct catgctggag ttcttcgccc accccaactt gtttattgca
    10681 gcttataatg gttacaaata aagcaatagc atcacaaatt tcacaaataa agcatttttt
    10741 tcactgcatt ctagttgtgg tttgtccaaa ctcatcaatg tatcttatca tgtctgtata
    10801 ccgtcgacct ctagctagag cttggcgtaa tcatggtcat agctgtttcc tgtgtgaaat
    10861 tgttatccgc tcacaattcc acacaacata cgagccggaa gcataaagtg taaagcctgg
    10921 ggtgcctaat gagtgagcta actcacatta attgcgttgc gctcactgcc cgctttccag
    10981 tcgggaaacc tgtcgtgcca gctgcattaa tgaatcggcc aacgcgcggg gagaggcggt
    11041 ttgcgtattg ggcgctcttc cgcttcctcg ctcactgact cgctgcgctc ggtcgttcgg
    11101 ctgcggcgag cggtatcagc tcactcaaag gcggtaatac ggttatccac agaatcaggg
    11161 gataacgcag gaaagaacat gtgagcaaaa ggccagcaaa aggccaggaa ccgtaaaaag
    11221 gccgcgttgc tggcgttttt ccataggctc cgcccccctg acgagcatca caaaaatcga
    11281 cgctcaagtc agaggtggcg aaacccgaca ggactataaa gataccaggc gtttccccct
    11341 ggaagctccc tcgtgcgctc tcctgttccg accctgccgc ttaccggata cctgtccgcc
    11401 tttctccctt cgggaagcgt ggcgctttct catagctcac gctgtaggta tctcagttcg
    11461 gtgtaggtcg ttcgctccaa gctgggctgt gtgcacgaac cccccgttca gcccgaccgc
    11521 tgcgccttat ccggtaacta tcgtcttgag tccaacccgg taagacacga cttatcgcca
    11581 ctggcagcag ccactggtaa caggattagc agagcgaggt atgtaggcgg tgctacagag
    11641 ttcttgaagt ggtggcctaa ctacggctac actagaagaa cagtatttgg tatctgcgct
    11701 ctgctgaagc cagttacctt cggaaaaaga gttggtagct cttgatccgg caaacaaacc
    11761 accgctggta gcggtggttt ttttgtttgc aagcagcaga ttacgcgcag aaaaaaagga
    11821 tctcaagaag atcctttgat cttttctacg gggtctgacg ctcagtggaa cgaaaactca
    11881 cgttaaggga ttttggtcat gagattatca aaaaggatct tcacctagat ccttttaaat
    11941 taaaaatgaa gttttaaatc aatctaaagt atatatgagt aaacttggtc tgacagttac
    12001 caatgcttaa tcagtgaggc acctatctca gcgatctgtc tatttcgttc atccatagtt
    12061 gcctgactcc ccgtcgtgta gataactacg atacgggagg gcttaccatc tggccccagt
    12121 gctgcaatga taccgcgaga cccacgctca ccggctccag atttatcagc aataaaccag
    12181 ccagccggaa gggccgagcg cagaagtggt cctgcaactt tatccgcctc catccagtct
    12241 attaattgtt gccgggaagc tagagtaagt agttcgccag ttaatagttt gcgcaacgtt
    12301 gttgccattg ctacaggcat cgtggtgtca cgctcgtcgt ttggtatggc ttcattcagc
    12361 tccggttccc aacgatcaag gcgagttaca tgatccccca tgttgtgcaa aaaagcggtt
    12421 agctccttcg gtcctccgat cgttgtcaga agtaagttgg ccgcagtgtt atcactcatg
    12481 gttatggcag cactgcataa ttctcttact gtcatgccat ccgtaagatg cttttctgtg
    12541 actggtgagt actcaaccaa gtcattctga gaatagtgta tgcggcgacc gagttgctct
    12601 tgcccggcgt caatacggga taataccgcg ccacatagca gaactttaaa agtgctcatc
    12661 attggaaaac gttcttcggg gcgaaaactc tcaaggatct taccgctgtt gagatccagt
    12721 tcgatgtaac ccactcgtgc acccaactga tcttcagcat cttttacttt caccagcgtt
    12781 tctgggtgag caaaaacagg aaggcaaaat gccgcaaaaa agggaataag ggcgacacgg
    12841 aaatgttgaa tactcatact cttccttttt caatattatt gaagcattta tcagggttat
    12901 tgtctcatga gcggatacat atttgaatgt atttagaaaa ataaacaaat aggggttccg
    12961 cgcacatttc cccgaaaagt gccacctgac
//
