Features (pLannotate 1.2.2; 33 found; start..end, strand, type, name):
     61..178     +  misc_feature   cPPT/CTS: central polypurine tract and central termination sequence of HIV-1
    230..296     +  CDS            small t antigen (fragment): SV40 (simian virus 40) small t antigen
    303..1481    +  promoter       EF-1α promoter: strong constitutive promoter for human elongation factor EF-1α
   1530..4427    +  CDS            RfxCas13d: RNA-targeting Type VI CRISPR protein from Ruminococcus flavefaciens strain XPD3002 (Konermann et al., 2018)
   4467..4493    +  CDS            3xHA (fragment): three tandem HA epitope tags
   4563..5279    +  CDS            EGFP: the original enhanced GFP (Yang et al., 1996) mammalian codon-optimized
   5280..5304    +  misc_feature   MCS (fragment): pBluescript multiple cloning site
   5304..5892    +  misc_feature   WPRE: woodchuck hepatitis virus posttranscriptional regulatory element
   5829..6410    +  CDS            nef (fragment): NEF_HV1H2 - Experimental evidence at protein level: Swiss-Prot protein existence level 1. Extracellular Nef protein targets CD4(+) T-lymphocytes for apoptosis by interacting with CXCR4 surface receptors. From Human immunodeficiency virus type 1 group M subtype B (isolate HXB2) (HIV-1).
   6417..6597    +  LTR            5' LTR (truncated): truncated 5' long terminal repeat (LTR) from HIV-1
   6629..6853    +  polyA_signal   bGH poly(A) signal: bovine growth hormone polyadenylation signal
   6857..6878    +  promoter       SV40 promoter (fragment): SV40 enhancer and early promoter
   6899..7327    +  rep_origin     f1 ori (sequence partly withheld): f1 bacteriophage origin of replication; arrow indicates direction of (+) strand synthesis
   7341..7670    +  promoter       SV40 promoter: SV40 enhancer and early promoter
   7718..7765    +  promoter       EM7 promoter: synthetic bacterial promoter&nbsp
   7784..8158    +  CDS            BleoR: antibiotic-binding protein; Sh ble from Streptoalloteichus hindustanus; confers resistance to bleomycin, phleomycin, and Zeocin™
   8168..8293    +  CDS            ble (fragment): BLE_KLEPN - Experimental evidence at protein level: Swiss-Prot protein existence level 1. Binding protein with a strong affinity to the bleomycin family of antibiotics. Binds to CL990; an antimitotic-antibiotic compound. From Klebsiella pneumoniae.
   8288..8409    +  polyA_signal   SV40 poly(A) signal: SV40 polyadenylation signal
   8480..8502    -  protein_bind   lac operator (fragment): The lac repressor binds to the lac operator to inhibit transcription in E. coli. This inhibition can be relieved by adding lactose or isopropyl-β-D-thiogalactopyranoside (IPTG). lac repressor encoded by lacI
   8506..8536    -  promoter       lac promoter: promoter for the E. coli lac operon
   8551..8572    -  protein_bind   CAP binding site: CAP binding activates transcription in the presence of cAMP. E. coli catabolite activator protein
   8585..8677    -  CDS            lacI (fragment): lac repressor; lacI; The lac repressor binds to the lac operator to inhibit transcription in E. coli. This inhibition can be relieved by adding lactose or isopropyl-β-D-thiogalactopyranoside (IPTG).
   8860..9448    -  rep_origin     ori: high-copy-number ColE1/pMB1/pBR322/pUC origin of replication
   9619..10479   -  CDS            AmpR: β-lactamase; bla; confers resistance to ampicillin, carbenicillin, and related antibiotics
  10480..10584   -  promoter       AmpR promoter: bla
  10643..10695   -  misc_feature   bom (fragment): basis of mobility region from pBR322
  10850..11229   +  enhancer       CMV enhancer: human cytomegalovirus immediate early enhancer
  11230..11429   +  promoter       CMV promoter: human cytomegalovirus (CMV) immediate early promoter
  11447..11627   +  LTR            5' LTR (truncated): truncated 5' long terminal repeat (LTR) from HIV-1
  11674..11799   +  misc_feature   HIV-1 Ψ: packaging signal of human immunodeficiency virus type 1
  11783..12146   +  CDS            HIV-1 gag (fragment): gag protein from human immunodeficiency virus 1; gag
  12292..12525   +  misc_feature   RRE: The Rev response element (RRE) of HIV-1 allows for Rev-dependent mRNA export from the nucleus to the cytoplasm.
  12902..11      +  CDS            Rev (fragment) (across the origin): human immunodeficiency virus 1 (HIV-1) Rev protein; rev; enhances nuclear export of unspliced and incompletely spliced viral mRNAs
>Addgene plasmid #109049 | pXR001: EF1a-CasRx-2A-EGFP | addgene full sequence | sequence record 237577 | Addgene NGS Result
GTGAACGGATCGGCACTGCGTGCGCCAATTCTGCAGACAAATGGCAGTATTCATCCACAATTTTAAAAGA
AAAGGGGGGATTGGGGGGTACAGTGCAGGGGAAAGAATAGTAGACATAATAGCAACAGACATACAAACTA
AAGAATTACAAAAACAAATTACAAAAATTCAAAATTTTCGGGTTTATTACAGGGACAGCAGAGATCCAGT
TTGGTTAATTAATGCAAAGATGGATAAAGTTTTAAACAGAGAGGAATCTTTGCAGCTAATGGACCTTCTA
GGTCTTGAAAGGAGTGGGAATTGGCTCCGGTGCCCGTCAGTGGGCAGAGCGCACATCGCCCACAGTCCCC
GAGAAGTTGGGGGGAGGGGTCGGCAATTGAACCGGTGCCTAGAGAAGGTGGCGCGGGGTAAACTGGGAAA
GTGATGTCGTGTACTGGCTCCGCCTTTTTCCCGAGGGTGGGGGAGAACCGTATATAAGTGCAGTAGTCGC
CGTGAACGTTCTTTTTCGCAACGGGTTTGCCGCCAGAACACAGGTAAGTGCCGTGTGTGGTTCCCGCGGG
CCTGGCCTCTTTACGGGTTATGGCCCTTGCGTGCCTTGAATTACTTCCACCTGGCTGCAGTACGTGATTC
TTGATCCCGAGCTTCGGGTTGGAAGTGGGTGGGAGAGTTCGAGGCCTTGCGCTTAAGGAGCCCCTTCGCC
TCGTGCTTGAGTTGAGGCCTGGCCTGGGCGCTGGGGCCGCCGCGTGCGAATCTGGTGGCACCTTCGCGCC
TGTCTCGCTGCTTTCGATAAGTCTCTAGCCATTTAAAATTTTTGATGACCTGCTGCGACGCTTTTTTTCT
GGCAAGATAGTCTTGTAAATGCGGGCCAAGATCTGCACACTGGTATTTCGGTTTTTGGGGCCGCGGGCGG
CGACGGGGCCCGTGCGTCCCAGCGCACATGTTCGGCGAGGCGGGGCCTGCGAGCGCGGCCACCGAGAATC
GGACGGGGGTAGTCTCAAGCTGGCCGGCCTGCTCTGGTGCCTGGCCTCGCGCCGCCGTGTATCGCCCCGC
CCTGGGCGGCAAGGCTGGCCCGGTCGGCACCAGTTGCGTGAGCGGAAAGATGGCCGCTTCCCGGCCCTGC
TGCAGGGAGCTCAAAATGGAGGACGCGGCGCTCGGGAGAGCGGGCGGGTGAGTCACCCACACAAAGGAAA
AGGGCCTTTCCGTCCTCAGCCGTCGCTTCATGTGACTCCACGGAGTACCGGGCGCCGTCCAGGCACCTCG
ATTAGTTCTCGAGCTTTTGGAGTACGTCGTCTTTAGGTTGGGGGGAGGGGTTTTATGCGATGGAGTTTCC
CCACACTGAGTGGGTGGAGACTGAAGTTAGGCCAGCTTGGCACTTGATGTAATTCTCCTTGGAATTTGCC
CTTTTTGAGTTTGGATCTTGGTTCATTCTCAAGCCTCAGACAGTGGTTCAAAGTTTTTTTCTTCCATTTC
AGGTGTCGTGACGTACGGCCACCATGAGCCCCAAGAAGAAGAGAAAGGTGGAGGCCAGCATCGAAAAAAA
AAAGTCCTTCGCCAAGGGCATGGGCGTGAAGTCCACACTCGTGTCCGGCTCCAAAGTGTACATGACAACC
TTCGCCGAAGGCAGCGACGCCAGGCTGGAAAAGATCGTGGAGGGCGACAGCATCAGGAGCGTGAATGAGG
GCGAGGCCTTCAGCGCTGAAATGGCCGATAAAAACGCCGGCTATAAGATCGGCAACGCCAAATTCAGCCA
TCCTAAGGGCTACGCCGTGGTGGCTAACAACCCTCTGTATACAGGACCCGTCCAGCAGGATATGCTCGGC
CTGAAGGAAACTCTGGAAAAGAGGTACTTCGGCGAGAGCGCTGATGGCAATGACAATATTTGTATCCAGG
TGATCCATAACATCCTGGACATTGAAAAAATCCTCGCCGAATACATTACCAACGCCGCCTACGCCGTCAA
CAATATCTCCGGCCTGGATAAGGACATTATTGGATTCGGCAAGTTCTCCACAGTGTATACCTACGACGAA
TTCAAAGACCCCGAGCACCATAGGGCCGCTTTCAACAATAACGATAAGCTCATCAACGCCATCAAGGCCC
AGTATGACGAGTTCGACAACTTCCTCGATAACCCCAGACTCGGCTATTTCGGCCAGGCCTTTTTCAGCAA
GGAGGGCAGAAATTACATCATCAATTACGGCAACGAATGCTATGACATTCTGGCCCTCCTGAGCGGACTG
AGGCACTGGGTGGTCCATAACAACGAAGAAGAGTCCAGGATCTCCAGGACCTGGCTCTACAACCTCGATA
AGAACCTCGACAACGAATACATCTCCACCCTCAACTACCTCTACGACAGGATCACCAATGAGCTGACCAA
CTCCTTCTCCAAGAACTCCGCCGCCAACGTGAACTATATTGCCGAAACTCTGGGAATCAACCCTGCCGAA
TTCGCCGAACAATATTTCAGATTCAGCATTATGAAAGAGCAGAAAAACCTCGGATTCAATATCACCAAGC
TCAGGGAAGTGATGCTGGACAGGAAGGATATGTCCGAGATCAGGAAAAATCATAAGGTGTTCGACTCCAT
CAGGACCAAGGTCTACACCATGATGGACTTTGTGATTTATAGGTATTACATCGAAGAGGATGCCAAGGTG
GCTGCCGCCAATAAGTCCCTCCCCGATAATGAGAAGTCCCTGAGCGAGAAGGATATCTTTGTGATTAACC
TGAGGGGCTCCTTCAACGACGACCAGAAGGATGCCCTCTACTACGATGAAGCTAATAGAATTTGGAGAAA
GCTCGAAAATATCATGCACAACATCAAGGAATTTAGGGGAAACAAGACAAGAGAGTATAAGAAGAAGGAC
GCCCCTAGACTGCCCAGAATCCTGCCCGCTGGCCGTGATGTTTCCGCCTTCAGCAAACTCATGTATGCCC
TGACCATGTTCCTGGATGGCAAGGAGATCAACGACCTCCTGACCACCCTGATTAATAAATTCGATAACAT
CCAGAGCTTCCTGAAGGTGATGCCTCTCATCGGAGTCAACGCTAAGTTCGTGGAGGAATACGCCTTTTTC
AAAGACTCCGCCAAGATCGCCGATGAGCTGAGGCTGATCAAGTCCTTCGCTAGAATGGGAGAACCTATTG
CCGATGCCAGGAGGGCCATGTATATCGACGCCATCCGTATTTTAGGAACCAACCTGTCCTATGATGAGCT
CAAGGCCCTCGCCGACACCTTTTCCCTGGACGAGAACGGAAACAAGCTCAAGAAAGGCAAGCACGGCATG
AGAAATTTCATTATTAATAACGTGATCAGCAATAAAAGGTTCCACTACCTGATCAGATACGGTGATCCTG
CCCACCTCCATGAGATCGCCAAAAACGAGGCCGTGGTGAAGTTCGTGCTCGGCAGGATCGCTGACATCCA
GAAAAAACAGGGCCAGAACGGCAAGAACCAGATCGACAGGTACTACGAAACTTGTATCGGAAAGGATAAG
GGCAAGAGCGTGAGCGAAAAGGTGGACGCTCTCACAAAGATCATCACCGGAATGAACTACGACCAATTCG
ACAAGAAAAGGAGCGTCATTGAGGACACCGGCAGGGAAAACGCCGAGAGGGAGAAGTTTAAAAAGATCAT
CAGCCTGTACCTCACCGTGATCTACCACATCCTCAAGAATATTGTCAATATCAACGCCAGGTACGTCATC
GGATTCCATTGCGTCGAGCGTGATGCTCAACTGTACAAGGAGAAAGGCTACGACATCAATCTCAAGAAAC
TGGAAGAGAAGGGATTCAGCTCCGTCACCAAGCTCTGCGCTGGCATTGATGAAACTGCCCCCGATAAGAG
AAAGGACGTGGAAAAGGAGATGGCTGAAAGAGCCAAGGAGAGCATTGACAGCCTCGAGAGCGCCAACCCC
AAGCTGTATGCCAATTACATCAAATACAGCGACGAGAAGAAAGCCGAGGAGTTCACCAGGCAGATTAACA
GGGAGAAGGCCAAAACCGCCCTGAACGCCTACCTGAGGAACACCAAGTGGAATGTGATCATCAGGGAGGA
CCTCCTGAGAATTGACAACAAGACATGTACCCTGTTCAGAAACAAGGCCGTCCACCTGGAAGTGGCCAGG
TATGTCCACGCCTATATCAACGACATTGCCGAGGTCAATTCCTACTTCCAACTGTACCATTACATCATGC
AGAGAATTATCATGAATGAGAGGTACGAGAAAAGCAGCGGAAAGGTGTCCGAGTACTTCGACGCTGTGAA
TGACGAGAAGAAGTACAACGATAGGCTCCTGAAACTGCTGTGTGTGCCTTTCGGCTACTGTATCCCCAGG
TTTAAGAACCTGAGCATCGAGGCCCTGTTCGATAGGAACGAGGCCGCCAAGTTCGACAAGGAGAAAAAGA
AGGTGTCCGGCAATTCCGGATCCGGACCTAAGAAAAAGAGGAAGGTGGCGGCCGCTTACCCATACGATGT
TCCAGATTACGCTGCTAGCGGCAGTGGAGAGGGCAGAGGAAGTCTGCTAACATGCGGTGACGTCGAGGAG
AATCCTGGCCCAGTGAGCAAGGGCGAGGAGCTGTTCACCGGGGTGGTGCCCATCCTGGTCGAGCTGGACG
GCGACGTAAACGGCCACAAGTTCAGCGTGTCCGGCGAGGGCGAGGGCGATGCCACCTACGGCAAGCTGAC
CCTGAAGTTCATCTGCACCACCGGCAAGCTGCCCGTGCCCTGGCCCACCCTCGTGACCACCCTGACCTAC
GGCGTGCAGTGCTTCAGCCGCTACCCCGACCACATGAAGCAGCACGACTTCTTCAAGTCCGCCATGCCCG
AAGGCTACGTCCAGGAGCGCACCATCTTCTTCAAGGACGACGGCAACTACAAGACCCGCGCCGAGGTGAA
GTTCGAGGGCGACACCCTGGTGAACCGCATCGAGCTGAAGGGCATCGACTTCAAGGAGGACGGCAACATC
CTGGGGCACAAGCTGGAGTACAACTACAACAGCCACAACGTCTATATCATGGCCGACAAGCAGAAGAACG
GCATCAAGGTGAACTTCAAGATCCGCCACAACATCGAGGACGGCAGCGTGCAGCTCGCCGACCACTACCA
GCAGAACACCCCCATCGGCGACGGCCCCGTGCTGCTGCCCGACAACCACTACCTGAGCACCCAGTCCGCC
CTGAGCAAAGACCCCAACGAGAAGCGCGATCACATGGTCCTGCTGGAGTTCGTGACCGCCGCCGGGATCA
CTCTCGGCATGGACGAGCTGTACAAGTAAGAATTCGATATCAAGCTTATCGATAATCAACCTCTGGATTA
CAAAATTTGTGAAAGATTGACTGGTATTCTTAACTATGTTGCTCCTTTTACGCTATGTGGATACGCTGCT
TTAATGCCTTTGTATCATGCTATTGCTTCCCGTATGGCTTTCATTTTCTCCTCCTTGTATAAATCCTGGT
TGCTGTCTCTTTATGAGGAGTTGTGGCCCGTTGTCAGGCAACGTGGCGTGGTGTGCACTGTGTTTGCTGA
CGCAACCCCCACTGGTTGGGGCATTGCCACCACCTGTCAGCTCCTTTCCGGGACTTTCGCTTTCCCCCTC
CCTATTGCCACGGCGGAACTCATCGCCGCCTGCCTTGCCCGCTGCTGGACAGGGGCTCGGCTGTTGGGCA
CTGACAATTCCGTGGTGTTGTCGGGGAAATCATCGTCCTTTCCTTGGCTGCTCGCCTGTGTTGCCACCTG
GATTCTGCGCGGGACGTCCTTCTGCTACGTCCCTTCGGCCCTCAATCCAGCGGACCTTCCTTCCCGCGGC
CTGCTGCCGGCTCTGCGGCCTCTTCCGCGTCTTCGCCTTCGCCCTCAGACGAGTCGGATCTCCCTTTGGG
CCGCCTCCCCGCATCGATACCGTCGACCTCGAGACCTAGAAAAACATGGAGCAATCACAAGTAGCAATAC
AGCAGCTACCAATGCTGATTGTGCCTGGCTAGAAGCACAAGAGGAGGAGGAGGTGGGTTTTCCAGTCACA
CCTCAGGTACCTTTAAGACCAATGACTTACAAGGCAGCTGTAGATCTTAGCCACTTTTTAAAAGAAAAGG
GGGGACTGGAAGGGCTAATTCACTCCCAACGAAGACAAGATATCCTTGATCTGTGGATCTACCACACACA
AGGCTACTTCCCTGATTGGCAGAACTACACACCAGGGCCAGGGATCAGATATCCACTGACCTTTGGATGG
TGCTACAAGCTAGTACCAGTTGAGCAAGAGAAGGTAGAAGAAGCCAATGAAGGAGAGAACACCCGCTTGT
TACACCCTGTGAGCCTGCATGGGATGGATGACCCGGAGAGAGAAGTATTAGAGTGGAGGTTTGACAGCCG
CCTAGCATTTCATCACATGGCCCGAGAGCTGCATCCGGACTGTACTGGGTCTCTCTGGTTAGACCAGATC
TGAGCCTGGGAGCTCTCTGGCTAACTAGGGAACCCACTGCTTAAGCCTCAATAAAGCTTGCCTTGAGTGC
TTCAAGTAGTGTGTGCCCGTCTGTTGTGTGACTCTGGTAACTAGAGATCCCTCAGACCCTTTTAGTCAGT
GTGGAAAATCTCTAGCAGGGCCCGTTTAAACCCGCTGATCAGCCTCGACTGTGCCTTCTAGTTGCCAGCC
ATCTGTTGTTTGCCCCTCCCCCGTGCCTTCCTTGACCCTGGAAGGTGCCACTCCCACTGTCCTTTCCTAA
TAAAATGAGGAAATTGCATCGCATTGTCTGAGTAGGTGTCATTCTATTCTGGGGGGTGGGGTGGGGCAGG
ACAGCAAGGGGGAGGATTGGGAAGACAATAGCAGGCATGCTGGGGATGCGGTGGGCTCTATGGCTTCTGA
GGCGGAAAGAACCAGCTGGGGCTCTAGGGGGTATCCCC
[124 nt withheld, positions 6899-7022]
C
[91 nt withheld, positions 7024-7114]
A
[49 nt withheld, positions 7116-7164]
CCTTTGACGTTGGAGTCCACGTTCTTTAATAGTGGACTCTTGTTCCAAACTGGAACAACACTCAACCCTA
TCTCGGTCTATTCTTTTGATTTATAAGGGATTTTGCCGATTTCGGCCTATTGGTTAAAAAATGAGCTGAT
TTAACAAAAATTTAACGCGAATTAATTCTGTGGAATGTGTGTCAGTTAGGGTGTGGAAAGTCCCCAGGCT
CCCCAGCAGGCAGAAGTATGCAAAGCATGCATCTCAATTAGTCAGCAACCAGGTGTGGAAAGTCCCCAGG
CTCCCCAGCAGGCAGAAGTATGCAAAGCATGCATCTCAATTAGTCAGCAACCATAGTCCCGCCCCTAACT
CCGCCCATCCCGCCCCTAACTCCGCCCAGTTCCGCCCATTCTCCGCCCCATGGCTGACTAATTTTTTTTA
TTTATGCAGAGGCCGAGGCCGCCTCTGCCTCTGAGCTATTCCAGAAGTAGTGAGGAGGCTTTTTTGGAGG
CCTAGGCTTTTGCAAAAAGCTCCCGGGAGCTTGTATATCCATTTTCGGATCTGATCAGCACGTGTTGACA
ATTAATCATCGGCATAGTATATCGGCATAGTATAATACGACAAGGTGAGGAACTAAACCATGGCCAAGTT
GACCAGTGCCGTTCCGGTGCTCACCGCGCGCGACGTCGCCGGAGCGGTCGAGTTCTGGACCGACCGGCTC
GGGTTCTCCCGGGACTTCGTGGAGGACGACTTCGCCGGTGTGGTCCGGGACGACGTGACCCTGTTCATCA
GCGCGGTCCAGGACCAGGTGGTGCCGGACAACACCCTGGCCTGGGTGTGGGTGCGCGGCCTGGACGAGCT
GTACGCCGAGTGGTCGGAGGTCGTGTCCACGAACTTCCGGGACGCCTCCGGGCCGGCCATGACCGAGATC
GGCGAGCAGCCGTGGGGGCGGGAGTTCGCCCTGCGCGACCCGGCCGGCAACTGCGTGCACTTCGTGGCCG
AGGAGCAGGACTGACACGTGCTACGAGATTTCGATTCCACCGCCGCCTTCTATGAAAGGTTGGGCTTCGG
AATCGTTTTCCGGGACGCCGGCTGGATGATCCTCCAGCGCGGGGATCTCATGCTGGAGTTCTTCGCCCAC
CCCAACTTGTTTATTGCAGCTTATAATGGTTACAAATAAAGCAATAGCATCACAAATTTCACAAATAAAG
CATTTTTTTCACTGCATTCTAGTTGTGGTTTGTCCAAACTCATCAATGTATCTTATCATGTCTGTATACC
GTCGACCTCTAGCTAGAGCTTGGCGTAATCATGGTCATAGCTGTTTCCTGTGTGAAATTGTTATCCGCTC
ACAATTCCACACAACATACGAGCCGGAAGCATAAAGTGTAAAGCCTGGGGTGCCTAATGAGTGAGCTAAC
TCACATTAATTGCGTTGCGCTCACTGCCCGCTTTCCAGTCGGGAAACCTGTCGTGCCAGCTGCATTAATG
AATCGGCCAACGCGCGGGGAGAGGCGGTTTGCGTATTGGGCGCTCTTCCGCTTCCTCGCTCACTGACTCG
CTGCGCTCGGTCGTTCGGCTGCGGCGAGCGGTATCAGCTCACTCAAAGGCGGTAATACGGTTATCCACAG
AATCAGGGGATAACGCAGGAAAGAACATGTGAGCAAAAGGCCAGCAAAAGGCCAGGAACCGTAAAAAGGC
CGCGTTGCTGGCGTTTTTCCATAGGCTCCGCCCCCCTGACGAGCATCACAAAAATCGACGCTCAAGTCAG
AGGTGGCGAAACCCGACAGGACTATAAAGATACCAGGCGTTTCCCCCTGGAAGCTCCCTCGTGCGCTCTC
CTGTTCCGACCCTGCCGCTTACCGGATACCTGTCCGCCTTTCTCCCTTCGGGAAGCGTGGCGCTTTCTCA
TAGCTCACGCTGTAGGTATCTCAGTTCGGTGTAGGTCGTTCGCTCCAAGCTGGGCTGTGTGCACGAACCC
CCCGTTCAGCCCGACCGCTGCGCCTTATCCGGTAACTATCGTCTTGAGTCCAACCCGGTAAGACACGACT
TATCGCCACTGGCAGCAGCCACTGGTAACAGGATTAGCAGAGCGAGGTATGTAGGCGGTGCTACAGAGTT
CTTGAAGTGGTGGCCTAACTACGGCTACACTAGAAGAACAGTATTTGGTATCTGCGCTCTGCTGAAGCCA
GTTACCTTCGGAAAAAGAGTTGGTAGCTCTTGATCCGGCAAACAAACCACCGCTGGTAGCGGTGGTTTTT
TTGTTTGCAAGCAGCAGATTACGCGCAGAAAAAAAGGATCTCAAGAAGATCCTTTGATCTTTTCTACGGG
GTCTGACGCTCAGTGGAACGAAAACTCACGTTAAGGGATTTTGGTCATGAGATTATCAAAAAGGATCTTC
ACCTAGATCCTTTTAAATTAAAAATGAAGTTTTAAATCAATCTAAAGTATATATGAGTAAACTTGGTCTG
ACAGTTACCAATGCTTAATCAGTGAGGCACCTATCTCAGCGATCTGTCTATTTCGTTCATCCATAGTTGC
CTGACTCCCCGTCGTGTAGATAACTACGATACGGGAGGGCTTACCATCTGGCCCCAGTGCTGCAATGATA
CCGCGAGACCCACGCTCACCGGCTCCAGATTTATCAGCAATAAACCAGCCAGCCGGAAGGGCCGAGCGCA
GAAGTGGTCCTGCAACTTTATCCGCCTCCATCCAGTCTATTAATTGTTGCCGGGAAGCTAGAGTAAGTAG
TTCGCCAGTTAATAGTTTGCGCAACGTTGTTGCCATTGCTACAGGCATCGTGGTGTCACGCTCGTCGTTT
GGTATGGCTTCATTCAGCTCCGGTTCCCAACGATCAAGGCGAGTTACATGATCCCCCATGTTGTGCAAAA
AAGCGGTTAGCTCCTTCGGTCCTCCGATCGTTGTCAGAAGTAAGTTGGCCGCAGTGTTATCACTCATGGT
TATGGCAGCACTGCATAATTCTCTTACTGTCATGCCATCCGTAAGATGCTTTTCTGTGACTGGTGAGTAC
TCAACCAAGTCATTCTGAGAATAGTGTATGCGGCGACCGAGTTGCTCTTGCCCGGCGTCAATACGGGATA
ATACCGCGCCACATAGCAGAACTTTAAAAGTGCTCATCATTGGAAAACGTTCTTCGGGGCGAAAACTCTC
AAGGATCTTACCGCTGTTGAGATCCAGTTCGATGTAACCCACTCGTGCACCCAACTGATCTTCAGCATCT
TTTACTTTCACCAGCGTTTCTGGGTGAGCAAAAACAGGAAGGCAAAATGCCGCAAAAAAGGGAATAAGGG
CGACACGGAAATGTTGAATACTCATACTCTTCCTTTTTCAATATTATTGAAGCATTTATCAGGGTTATTG
TCTCATGAGCGGATACATATTTGAATGTATTTAGAAAAATAAACAAATAGGGGTTCCGCGCACATTTCCC
CGAAAAGTGCCACCTGACGTCGACGGATCGGGAGATCTCCCGATCCCCTATGGTGCACTCTCAGTACAAT
CTGCTCTGATGCCGCATAGTTAAGCCAGTATCTGCTCCCTGCTTGTGTGTTGGAGGTCGCTGAGTAGTGC
GCGAGCAAAATTTAAGCTACAACAAGGCAAGGCTTGACCGACAATTGCATGAAGAATCTGCTTAGGGTTA
GGCGTTTTGCGCTGCTTCGCGATGTACGGGCCAGATATACGCGTTGACATTGATTATTGACTAGTTATTA
ATAGTAATCAATTACGGGGTCATTAGTTCATAGCCCATATATGGAGTTCCGCGTTACATAACTTACGGTA
AATGGCCCGCCTGGCTGACCGCCCAACGACCCCCGCCCATTGACGTCAATAATGACGTATGTTCCCATAG
TAACGCCAATAGGGACTTTCCATTGACGTCAATGGGTGGAGTATTTACGGTAAACTGCCCACTTGGCAGT
ACATCAAGTGTATCATATGCCAAGTACGCCCCCTATTGACGTCAATGACGGTAAATGGCCCGCCTGGCAT
TATGCCCAGTACATGACCTTATGGGACTTTCCTACTTGGCAGTACATCTACGTATTAGTCATCGCTATTA
CCATGGTGATGCGGTTTTGGCAGTACATCAATGGGCGTGGATAGCGGTTTGACTCACGGGGATTTCCAAG
TCTCCACCCCATTGACGTCAATGGGAGTTTGTTTTGGCACCAAAATCAACGGGACTTTCCAAAATGTCGT
AACAACTCCGCCCCATTGACGCAAATGGGCGGTAGGCGTGTACGGTGGGAGGTCTATATAAGCAGCGCGT
TTTGCCTGTACTGGGTCTCTCTGGTTAGACCAGATCTGAGCCTGGGAGCTCTCTGGCTAACTAGGGAACC
CACTGCTTAAGCCTCAATAAAGCTTGCCTTGAGTGCTTCAAGTAGTGTGTGCCCGTCTGTTGTGTGACTC
TGGTAACTAGAGATCCCTCAGACCCTTTTAGTCAGTGTGGAAAATCTCTAGCAGTGGCGCCCGAACAGGG
ACTTGAAAGCGAAAGGGAAACCAGAGGAGCTCTCTCGACGCAGGACTCGGCTTGCTGAAGCGCGCACGGC
AAGAGGCGAGGGGCGGCGACTGGTGAGTACGCCAAAAATTTTGACTAGCGGAGGCTAGAAGGAGAGAGAT
GGGTGCGAGAGCGTCAGTATTAAGCGGGGGAGAATTAGATCGCGATGGGAAAAAATTCGGTTAAGGCCAG
GGGGAAAGAAAAAATATAAATTAAAACATATAGTATGGGCAAGCAGGGAGCTAGAACGATTCGCAGTTAA
TCCTGGCCTGTTAGAAACATCAGAAGGCTGTAGACAAATACTGGGACAGCTACAACCATCCCTTCAGACA
GGATCAGAAGAACTTAGATCATTATATAATACAGTAGCAACCCTCTATTGTGTGCATCAAAGGATAGAGA
TAAAAGACACCAAGGAAGCTTTAGACAAGATAGAGGAAGAGCAAAACAAAAGTAAGACCACCGCACAGCA
AGCGGCCGCTGATCTTCAGACCTGGAGGAGGAGATATGAGGGACAATTGGAGAAGTGAATTATATAAATA
TAAAGTAGTAAAAATTGAACCATTAGGAGTAGCACCCACCAAGGCAAAGAGAAGAGTGGTGCAGAGAGAA
AAAAGAGCAGTGGGAATAGGAGCTTTGTTCCTTGGGTTCTTGGGAGCAGCAGGAAGCACTATGGGCGCAG
CGTCAATGACGCTGACGGTACAGGCCAGACAATTATTGTCTGGTATAGTGCAGCAGCAGAACAATTTGCT
GAGGGCTATTGAGGCGCAACAGCATCTGTTGCAACTCACAGTCTGGGGCATCAAGCAGCTCCAGGCAAGA
ATCCTGGCTGTGGAAAGATACCTAAAGGATCAACAGCTCCTGGGGATTTGGGGTTGCTCTGGAAAACTCA
TTTGCACCACTGCTGTGCCTTGGAATGCTAGTTGGAGTAATAAATCTCTGGAACAGATTTGGAATCACAC
GACCTGGATGGAGTGGGACAGAGAAATTAACAATTACACAAGCTTAATACACTCCTTAATTGAAGAATCG
CAAAACCAGCAAGAAAAGAATGAACAAGAATTATTGGAATTAGATAAATGGGCAAGTTTGTGGAATTGGT
TTAACATAACAAATTGGCTGTGGTATATAAAATTATTCATAATGATAGTAGGAGGCTTGGTAGGTTTAAG
AATAGTTTTTGCTGTACTTTCTATAGTGAATAGAGTTAGGCAGGGATATTCACCATTATCGTTTCAGACC
CACCTCCCAACCCCGAGGGGACCCGACAGGCCCGAAGGAATAGAAGAAGAAGGTGGAGAGAGAGACAGAG
ACAGATCCATTCGATTA
